Addgene plasmid #204144: pRegev_V2
Purpose: Single reporter randomly selected from splicing library for biochemical validation.
Depositing lab: Oded Regev. Depositing organization: New York University. Publication: Deciphering RNA splicing logic with interpretable machine learning. Liao SE, Sudarshan M, Regev O. Proc Natl Acad Sci U S A. 2023 Oct 10;120(41):e2221165120. doi: 10.1073/pnas.2221165120. Epub 2023 Oct 5. PubMed 37796983.
Backbone
  Vector backbone: pRegev_ExonSkip_Backbone
  Backbone manufacturer: Regev Group (NYU)
  Total vector size (bp): 8612
  Vector type: Mammalian Expression, Synthetic Biology
  Selectable markers: Zeocin
Growth in bacteria
  Bacterial resistance: Ampicillin, 100 μg/mL
  Growth temperature: 37°C
  Growth strain: DH5alpha
  Copy number: Unknown
Gene/Insert
  Gene/Insert name: V2 exon in beta globin splicing minigene
  Species: Synthetic
  Insert size (bp): 76
  Promoter: Truncated CAG
  Cloning method: Gibson Cloning
  Sequencing primers: 5′ T7; 3′ BGH Reverse
Resource information
  A portion of this plasmid was derived from a plasmid made by: Minigene design from Kristen Lynch (SA Smith and KW Lynch, "Cell-based splicing of minigenes." (2014)). Backbone design modified from Georg Seelig (AB Rosenberg et al, "Learning the sequence determinants of alternative splicing from millions of random sequences." (2015)).
Terms and licenses: Academic/Nonprofit Terms; Industry Terms: Not Available to Industry
How to cite: pRegev_V2 was a gift from Oded Regev (Addgene plasmid # 204144 ; http://n2t.net/addgene:204144 ; RRID:Addgene_204144)
