[The description below was written by a language model from this plasmid's Addgene catalogue record and pLannotate feature annotations shown in this document.]
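Description:
pRegev_V2 is a mammalian expression and synthetic-biology plasmid of about 8.6 kb, built on the pRegev_ExonSkip_Backbone and carrying a single exon-skipping splicing reporter. It is propagated in E. coli through a high-copy ColE1/pUC-type origin with ampicillin selection (AmpR under its own promoter). An f1 origin is also present. For mammalian cells it carries a Zeocin marker: the Sh ble gene (BleoR) sits behind tandem SV40 early and bacterial EM7 promoters and is followed by an SV40 polyadenylation signal.

The payload is a beta-globin splicing minigene driven by a truncated CAG promoter, annotated as the chicken β-actin promoter (spanning the sequence origin) followed by the chicken β-actin/rabbit β-globin chimeric intron. Downstream, after a T7 promoter, the feature table shows an HBB coding fragment, β-globin intron fragments, a second HBB coding segment and the bGH poly(A) signal. The unannotated gap between the intron fragments is presumably where the 76 bp synthetic "V2" exon, inserted by Gibson cloning, lies, although the table does not mark it. In this arrangement the flanking globin exons act as constitutive exons, and the sequence of the middle exon determines whether it is included or skipped in the mature transcript. A separate, oppositely oriented EF-1α promoter–EGFP cassette is annotated, which could serve as a transfection marker, though the record does not state its role.

According to the record, this clone is one reporter picked at random from a larger splicing library and is used for biochemical validation of its splicing outcome, in a study applying interpretable machine learning to RNA splicing logic.
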