Features (pLannotate 1.2.2; 25 found; start..end, strand, type, name):
    172..1145    +  intron         chimeric intron: chimera between introns from chicken β-actin and rabbit β-globin
   1161..1179    +  promoter       T7 promoter: promoter for bacteriophage T7 RNA polymerase
   1211..1306    +  CDS            HBB (fragment): HBB_GORGO - Experimental evidence at protein level: Swiss-Prot protein existence level 1. Involved in oxygen transport from the lung to the various peripheral tissues. From Gorilla gorilla gorilla (Western lowland gorilla).
   1307..1393    +  intron         chimeric intron (fragment): chimera between introns from human β-globin and immunoglobulin heavy chain genes
   1512..1594    +  intron         β-globin intron (fragment): internally truncated intron from human β-globin
   1965..2355    +  intron         β-globin intron (fragment): internally truncated intron from human β-globin
   2359..2481    +  CDS            HBB: HBB_COLGU - Experimental evidence at transcript level: Swiss-Prot protein existence level 2. Involved in oxygen transport from the lung to the various peripheral tissues. From Colobus guereza (Mantled guereza) (Eastern black-and-white colobus monkey).
   2551..2775    +  polyA_signal   bGH poly(A) signal: bovine growth hormone polyadenylation signal
   2779..2800    +  promoter       SV40 promoter (fragment): SV40 enhancer and early promoter
   2821..3249    +  rep_origin     f1 ori (sequence partly withheld): f1 bacteriophage origin of replication; arrow indicates direction of (+) strand synthesis
   3263..3592    +  promoter       SV40 promoter: SV40 enhancer and early promoter
   3640..3687    +  promoter       EM7 promoter: synthetic bacterial promoter&nbsp
   3706..4080    +  CDS            BleoR: antibiotic-binding protein; Sh ble from Streptoalloteichus hindustanus; confers resistance to bleomycin, phleomycin, and Zeocin™
   4090..4215    +  CDS            ble (fragment): BLE_KLEPN - Experimental evidence at protein level: Swiss-Prot protein existence level 1. Binding protein with a strong affinity to the bleomycin family of antibiotics. Binds to CL990; an antimitotic-antibiotic compound. From Klebsiella pneumoniae.
   4210..4331    +  polyA_signal   SV40 poly(A) signal: SV40 polyadenylation signal
   4404..4420    -  protein_bind   lac operator: The lac repressor binds to the lac operator to inhibit transcription in E. coli. This inhibition can be relieved by adding lactose or isopropyl-β-D-thiogalactopyranoside (IPTG). lac repressor encoded by lacI
   4428..4458    -  promoter       lac promoter: promoter for the E. coli lac operon
   4473..4494    -  protein_bind   CAP binding site: CAP binding activates transcription in the presence of cAMP. E. coli catabolite activator protein
   4507..4599    -  CDS            lacI (fragment): lac repressor; lacI; The lac repressor binds to the lac operator to inhibit transcription in E. coli. This inhibition can be relieved by adding lactose or isopropyl-β-D-thiogalactopyranoside (IPTG).
   4782..5370    -  rep_origin     ori: high-copy-number ColE1/pMB1/pBR322/pUC origin of replication
   5541..6401    -  CDS            AmpR: β-lactamase; bla; confers resistance to ampicillin, carbenicillin, and related antibiotics
   6402..6506    -  promoter       AmpR promoter: bla
   6569..7288    -  CDS            EGFP: the original enhanced GFP (Yang et al., 1996) mammalian codon-optimized
   7296..8474    -  promoter       EF-1α promoter: strong constitutive promoter for human elongation factor EF-1α
   8505..171     +  promoter       chicken β-actin promoter (across the origin): No description available
>Addgene plasmid #204144 | pRegev_V2 | addgene full sequence | sequence record 405477 | Addgene NGS Result
GGGGGGGGGGGGGGGCGCGCGCCAGGCGGGGCGGGGCGGGGCGAGGGGCGGGGCGGGGCGAGGCGGAGAG
GTGCGGCGGCAGCCAATCAGAGCGGCGCGCTCCGAAAGTTTCCTTTTATGGCGAGGCGGCGGCGGCGGCG
GCCCTATAAAAAGCGAAGCGCGCGGCGGGCGGGAGTCGCTGCGCGCTGCCTTCGCCCCGTGCCCCGCTCC
GCCGCCGCCTCGCGCCGCCCGCCCCGGCTCTGACTGACCGCGTTACTCCCACAGGTGAGCGGGCGGGACG
GCCCTTCTCCTCCGGGCTGTAATTAGCGCTTGGTTTAATGACGGCTTGTTTCTTTTCTGTGGCTGCGTGA
AAGCCTTGAGGGGCTCCGGGAGGGCCCTTTGTGCGGGGGGAGCGGCTCGGGGGGTGCGTGCGTGTGTGTG
TGCGTGGGGAGCGCCGCGTGCGGCTCCGCGCTGCCCGGCGGCTGTGAGCGCTGCGGGCGCGGCGCGGGGC
TTTGTGCGCTCCGCAGTGTGCGCGAGGGGAGCGCGGCCGGGGGCGGTGCCCCGCGGTGCGGGGGGGGCTG
CGAGGGGAACAAAGGCTGCGTGCGGGGTGTGTGCGTGGGGGGGTGAGCAGGGGGTGTGGGCGCGTCGGTC
GGGCTGCAACCCCCCCTGCACCCCCCTCCCCGAGTTGCTGAGCACGGCCCGGCTTCGGGTGCGGGGCTCC
GTACGGGGCGTGGCGCGGGGCTCGCCGTGCCGGGCGGGGGGTGGCGGCAGGTGGGGGTGCCGGGCGGGGC
GGGGCCGCCTCGGGCCGGGGAGGGCTCGGGGGAGGGGCGCGGCGGCCCCCGGAGCGCCGGCGGCTGTCGA
GGCGCGGCGAGCCGCAGCCATTGCCTTTTATGGTAATCGTGCGAGAGGGCGCAGGGACTTCCTTTGTCCC
AAATCTGTGCGGAGCCGAAATCTGGGAGGCGCCGCCGCACCCCCTCTAGCGGGCGCGGGGCGAAGCGGTG
CGGCGCCGGCAGGAAGGAAATGGGCGGGGAGGGCCTTCGTGCGTCGCCGCGCCGCCGTCCCCTTCTCCCT
CTCCAGCCTCGGGGCTGTCCGCGGGGGGACGGCTGCCTTCGGGGGGGACGGGGCAGGGCGGGGTTCGGCT
TCTGGCGTGTGACCGGCGGCTCTAGCGTTTAAACTTAAGCTAATACGACTCACTATAGGGAGCTTGGTAC
CGCAACCTCAAACAGACACCATGGTGCACCTGACTCCTGAGGAGAAGTCTGCCGTTACTGCCCTGTGGGG
CAAGGTGAACGTGGATGAAGTTGGTGGTGAGGCCCTGGGCAGGTTGGTATCAAGGTTACAAGACAGGTTT
AAGGAGACCAATAGAAACTGGGCATATGGAGACAGAGAAGACTCTTGGGTTTCTGATAGGCACTGACTCT
CTCTGCCTATGTCTTTCTCTGCCATCCAGGTTTCGCACCGCAGGTTCGGTTTTTTGGTATAATACGCGGC
ACTCCAAAATTACTCTGGGGCACCCTCACCAGCAGGTCTGACTATGGGACCCTTGATGTTTTCTTTCCCC
TTCTTTTCTATGGTTAAGTTCATGTCATAGGAAGGGGAGAAGTAACAGGGTACAGTTTAGAATGGGAAAC
AGACGAATGATTGCATCAGTGTGGAAGTCTCAGGATCGTTTTAGTTTCTTTTATTTGCTGTTCATAACAA
TTGTTTTCTTTTGTTTAATTCTTGCTTTCTTTTTTTTTCTTCTCCGCAATTTTTACTATTATACTTAATG
CCTTAACATTGTGTATAACAAAAGGAAATATCTCTGAGATACATTAAGTAACTTAAAAAAAAACTTTACA
CAGTCTGCCTAGTACATTACTATTTGGAATATATGTGTGCTTATTTGCATATTCATAATCTCCCTACTTT
ATTTTCTTTTATTTTTAATTGATACATAATCATTATACATATTTATGGGTTAAAGTGTAATGTTTTAATA
TCGATACACATATTGACCAAATCAGGGTAATTTTGCATTTGTAATTTTAAAAAATGCTTTCTTCTTTTAA
TATACTTTTTTGTTTATCTTATTTCTAATACTTTCCCTAATCTCTTTCTTTCAGGGCAATAATGATACAA
TGTATCATGCCTCTTTGCACCATTCTAAAGAATAACAGTGATAATTTCTGGGTTAAGGCAATAGCAATAT
TTCTGCATATAAATATTTCTGCATATAAATTGTAACTGATGTAAGAGGTTTCATATTGCTAATAGCAGCT
ACAATCCAGCTACCATTCTGCTTTTATTTTATGGTTGGGATAAGGCTGGATTATTCTGAGTCCAAGCTAG
GCCCTTTTGCTAATCATGTTCATACCTCTTATCTTCCTCCCACAGCTCCTGGGCAACGTGCTGGTCTGTG
TGCTGGCCCATCACTTTGGCAAAGAATTCACCCCACCAGTGCAGGCTGCCTATCAGAAAGTGGTGGCTGG
TGTGGCTAATGCCCTGGCCCACAAGTATCACTAAGCTCGCTCTAGAATACCGGTAGTGTGTCTATTATAG
GGCCCGTTTAAACCCGCTGATCAGCCTCGACTGTGCCTTCTAGTTGCCAGCCATCTGTTGTTTGCCCCTC
CCCCGTGCCTTCCTTGACCCTGGAAGGTGCCACTCCCACTGTCCTTTCCTAATAAAATGAGGAAATTGCA
TCGCATTGTCTGAGTAGGTGTCATTCTATTCTGGGGGGTGGGGTGGGGCAGGACAGCAAGGGGGAGGATT
GGGAAGACAATAGCAGGCATGCTGGGGATGCGGTGGGCTCTATGGCTTCTGAGGCGGAAAGAACCAGCTG
GGGCTCTAGGGGGTATCCCC
[124 nt withheld, positions 2821-2944]
C
[91 nt withheld, positions 2946-3036]
A
[49 nt withheld, positions 3038-3086]
CCTTTGACGTTGGAGTCCACGTTCTTT
[37 nt withheld, positions 3114-3150]
ACCCTATCTCGGTCTATTCTTTTGATTTATAAGGGATTTTGCCGATTTCGGCCTATTGGTTAAAAAATGA
GCTGATTTAACAAAAATTTAACGCGAATTAATTCTGTGGAATGTGTGTCAGTTAGGGTGTGGAAAGTCCC
CAGGCTCCCCAGCAGGCAGAAGTATGCAAAGCATGCATCTCAATTAGTCAGCAACCAGGTGTGGAAAGTC
CCCAGGCTCCCCAGCAGGCAGAAGTATGCAAAGCATGCATCTCAATTAGTCAGCAACCATAGTCCCGCCC
CTAACTCCGCCCATCCCGCCCCTAACTCCGCCCAGTTCCGCCCATTCTCCGCCCCATGGCTGACTAATTT
TTTTTATTTATGCAGAGGCCGAGGCCGCCTCTGCCTCTGAGCTATTCCAGAAGTAGTGAGGAGGCTTTTT
TGGAGGCCTAGGCTTTTGCAAAAAGCTCCCGGGAGCTTGTATATCCATTTTCGGATCTGATCAGCACGTG
TTGACAATTAATCATCGGCATAGTATATCGGCATAGTATAATACGACAAGGTGAGGAACTAAACCATGGC
CAAGTTGACCAGTGCCGTTCCGGTGCTCACCGCGCGCGACGTCGCCGGAGCGGTCGAGTTCTGGACCGAC
CGGCTCGGGTTCTCCCGGGACTTCGTGGAGGACGACTTCGCCGGTGTGGTCCGGGACGACGTGACCCTGT
TCATCAGCGCGGTCCAGGACCAGGTGGTGCCGGACAACACCCTGGCCTGGGTGTGGGTGCGCGGCCTGGA
CGAGCTGTACGCCGAGTGGTCGGAGGTCGTGTCCACGAACTTCCGGGACGCCTCCGGGCCGGCCATGACC
GAGATCGGCGAGCAGCCGTGGGGGCGGGAGTTCGCCCTGCGCGACCCGGCCGGCAACTGCGTGCACTTCG
TGGCCGAGGAGCAGGACTGACACGTGCTACGAGATTTCGATTCCACCGCCGCCTTCTATGAAAGGTTGGG
CTTCGGAATCGTTTTCCGGGACGCCGGCTGGATGATCCTCCAGCGCGGGGATCTCATGCTGGAGTTCTTC
GCCCACCCCAACTTGTTTATTGCAGCTTATAATGGTTACAAATAAAGCAATAGCATCACAAATTTCACAA
ATAAAGCATTTTTTTCACTGCATTCTAGTTGTGGTTTGTCCAAACTCATCAATGTATCTTATCATGTCTG
TATACCGTCGACCTCTAGCTAGAGCTTGGCGTAATCATGGTCATAGCTGTTTCCTGTGTGAAATTGTTAT
CCGCTCACAATTCCACACAACATACGAGCCGGAAGCATAAAGTGTAAAGCCTGGGGTGCCTAATGAGTGA
GCTAACTCACATTAATTGCGTTGCGCTCACTGCCCGCTTTCCAGTCGGGAAACCTGTCGTGCCAGCTGCA
TTAATGAATCGGCCAACGCGCGGGGAGAGGCGGTTTGCGTATTGGGCGCTCTTCCGCTTCCTCGCTCACT
GACTCGCTGCGCTCGGTCGTTCGGCTGCGGCGAGCGGTATCAGCTCACTCAAAGGCGGTAATACGGTTAT
CCACAGAATCAGGGGATAACGCAGGAAAGAACATGTGAGCAAAAGGCCAGCAAAAGGCCAGGAACCGTAA
AAAGGCCGCGTTGCTGGCGTTTTTCCATAGGCTCCGCCCCCCTGACGAGCATCACAAAAATCGACGCTCA
AGTCAGAGGTGGCGAAACCCGACAGGACTATAAAGATACCAGGCGTTTCCCCCTGGAAGCTCCCTCGTGC
GCTCTCCTGTTCCGACCCTGCCGCTTACCGGATACCTGTCCGCCTTTCTCCCTTCGGGAAGCGTGGCGCT
TTCTCATAGCTCACGCTGTAGGTATCTCAGTTCGGTGTAGGTCGTTCGCTCCAAGCTGGGCTGTGTGCAC
GAACCCCCCGTTCAGCCCGACCGCTGCGCCTTATCCGGTAACTATCGTCTTGAGTCCAACCCGGTAAGAC
ACGACTTATCGCCACTGGCAGCAGCCACTGGTAACAGGATTAGCAGAGCGAGGTATGTAGGCGGTGCTAC
AGAGTTCTTGAAGTGGTGGCCTAACTACGGCTACACTAGAAGAACAGTATTTGGTATCTGCGCTCTGCTG
AAGCCAGTTACCTTCGGAAAAAGAGTTGGTAGCTCTTGATCCGGCAAACAAACCACCGCTGGTAGCGGTG
GTTTTTTTGTTTGCAAGCAGCAGATTACGCGCAGAAAAAAAGGATCTCAAGAAGATCCTTTGATCTTTTC
TACGGGGTCTGACGCTCAGTGGAACGAAAACTCACGTTAAGGGATTTTGGTCATGAGATTATCAAAAAGG
ATCTTCACCTAGATCCTTTTAAATTAAAAATGAAGTTTTAAATCAATCTAAAGTATATATGAGTAAACTT
GGTCTGACAGTTACCAATGCTTAATCAGTGAGGCACCTATCTCAGCGATCTGTCTATTTCGTTCATCCAT
AGTTGCCTGACTCCCCGTCGTGTAGATAACTACGATACGGGAGGGCTTACCATCTGGCCCCAGTGCTGCA
ATGATACCGCGAGACCCACGCTCACCGGCTCCAGATTTATCAGCAATAAACCAGCCAGCCGGAAGGGCCG
AGCGCAGAAGTGGTCCTGCAACTTTATCCGCCTCCATCCAGTCTATTAATTGTTGCCGGGAAGCTAGAGT
AAGTAGTTCGCCAGTTAATAGTTTGCGCAACGTTGTTGCCATTGCTACAGGCATCGTGGTGTCACGCTCG
TCGTTTGGTATGGCTTCATTCAGCTCCGGTTCCCAACGATCAAGGCGAGTTACATGATCCCCCATGTTGT
GCAAAAAAGCGGTTAGCTCCTTCGGTCCTCCGATCGTTGTCAGAAGTAAGTTGGCCGCAGTGTTATCACT
CATGGTTATGGCAGCACTGCATAATTCTCTTACTGTCATGCCATCCGTAAGATGCTTTTCTGTGACTGGT
GAGTACTCAACCAAGTCATTCTGAGAATAGTGTATGCGGCGACCGAGTTGCTCTTGCCCGGCGTCAATAC
GGGATAATACCGCGCCACATAGCAGAACTTTAAAAGTGCTCATCATTGGAAAACGTTCTTCGGGGCGAAA
ACTCTCAAGGATCTTACCGCTGTTGAGATCCAGTTCGATGTAACCCACTCGTGCACCCAACTGATCTTCA
GCATCTTTTACTTTCACCAGCGTTTCTGGGTGAGCAAAAACAGGAAGGCAAAATGCCGCAAAAAAGGGAA
TAAGGGCGACACGGAAATGTTGAATACTCATACTCTTCCTTTTTCAATATTATTGAAGCATTTATCAGGG
TTATTGTCTCATGAGCGGATACATATTTGAATGTATTTAGAAAAATAAACAAATAGGGGTTCCGCGCACA
TTTCCCCGAAAAGTGCCACCTGACGTCGACGGATCGGGAGATCCCAGTGTGGTGGTACTTACTTGTACAG
CTCGTCCATGCCGAGAGTGATCCCGGCGGCGGTCACGAACTCCAGCAGGACCATGTGATCGCGCTTCTCG
TTGGGGTCTTTGCTCAGGGCGGACTGGGTGCTCAGGTAGTGGTTGTCGGGCAGCAGCACGGGGCCGTCGC
CGATGGGGGTGTTCTGCTGGTAGTGGTCGGCGAGCTGCACGCTGCCGTCCTCGATGTTGTGGCGGATCTT
GAAGTTCGCCTTGATGCCGTTCTTCTGCTTGTCGGCCATGATATAGACGTTGTGGCTGTTGTAGTTGTAC
TCCAGCTTGTGCCCCAGGATGTTGCCGTCCTCCTTGAAGTCGATGCCCTTCAGCTCGATGCGGTTCACCA
GGGTGTCGCCCTCGAACTTCACCTCGGCGCGGGTCTTGTAGTTGCCGTCGTCCTTGAAGAAGATGGTGCG
CTCCTGGACGTAGCCTTCGGGCATGGCGGACTTGAAGAAGTCGTGCTGCTTCATGTGGTCGGGGTAGCGG
CTGAAGCACTGCACGCCGTAGGTCAGGGTGGTCACGAGGGTGGGCCAGGGCACGGGCAGCTTGCCGGTGG
TGCAGATGAACTTCAGGGTCAGCTTGCCGTAGGTGGCATCGCCCTCGCCCTCGCCAGACACGCTGAACTT
GTGGCCGTTTACGTCGCCGTCCAGCTCGACCAGGATGGGCACCACCCCGGTGAACAGCTCCTCGCCCTTG
CTCACCATGGTGGCCTCACGACACCTGAAATGGAAGAAAAAAACTTTGAACCACTGTCTGAGGCTTGAGA
ATGAACCAAGATCCAAACTCAAAAAGGGCAAATTCCAAGGAGAATTACATCAAGTGCCAAGCTGGCCTAA
CTTCAGTCTCCACCCACTCAGTGTGGGGAAACTCCATCGCATAAAACCCCTCCCCCCAACCTAAAGACGA
CGTACTCCAAAAGCTCGAGAACTAATCGAGGTGCCTGGACGGCGCCCGGTACTCCGTGGAGTCACATGAA
GCGACGGCTGAGGACGGAAAGGCCCTTTTCCTTTGTGTGGGTGACTCACCCGCCCGCTCTCCCGAGCGCC
GCGTCCTCCATTTTGAGCTCCCTGCAGCAGGGCCGGGAAGCGGCCATCTTTCCGCTCACGCAACTGGTGC
CGACCGGGCCAGCCTTGCCGCCCAGGGCGGGGCGATACACGGCGGCGCGAGGCCAGGCACCAGAGCAGGC
CGGCCAGCTTGAGACTACCCCCGTCCGATTCTCGGTGGCCGCGCTCGCAGGCCCCGCCTCGCCGAACATG
TGCGCTGGGACGCACGGGCCCCGTCGCCGCCCGCGGCCCCAAAAACCGAAATACCAGTGTGCAGATCTTG
GCCCGCATTTACAAGACTATCTTGCCAGAAAAAAAGCGTCGCAGCAGGTCATCAAAAATTTTAAATGGCT
AGAGACTTATCGAAAGCAGCGAGACAGGCGCGAAGGTGCCACCAGATTCGCACGCGGCGGCCCCAGCGCC
CAGGCCAGGCCTCAACTCAAGCACGAGGCGAAGGGGCTCCTTAAGCGCAAGGCCTCGAACTCTCCCACCC
ACTTCCAACCCGAAGCTCGGGATCAAGAATCACGTACTGCAGCCAGGTGGAAGTAATTCAAGGCACGCAA
GGGCCATAACCCGTAAAGAGGCCAGGCCCGCGGGAACCACACACGGCACTTACCTGTGTTCTGGCGGCAA
ACCCGTTGCGAAAAAGAACGTTCACGGCGACTACTGCACTTATATACGGTTCTCCCCCACCCTCGGGAAA
AAGGCGGAGCCAGTACACGACATCACTTTCCCAGTTTACCCCGCGCCACCTTCTCTAGGCACCGGTTCAA
TTGCCGACCCCTCCCCCCAACTTCTCGGGGACTGTGGGCGATGTGCGCTCTGCCCACTGACGGGCACCGG
AGCCTACGTAGGAATTAATTCGCCAGCACAGTGGTCGAGGTGAGCCCCACGTTCTGCTTCACTCTCCCCA
TCTCCCCCCCCTCCCCACCCCCAATTTTGTATTTATTTATTTTTTAATTATTTTGTGCAGCGATGGGGGC
G
